Addgene plasmid #236430: pcDNA HA DUSP6
Depositing lab: Michele Pagano. Publication: Loss of FBXO31-mediated degradation of DUSP6 dysregulates ERK and PI3K-AKT signaling and promotes prostate tumorigenesis. Duan S, Moro L, Qu R, Simoneschi D, Cho H, Jiang S, Zhao H, Chang Q, de Stanchina E, Arbini AA, Pagano M. Cell Rep. 2021 Oct 19;37(3):109870. doi: 10.1016/j.celrep.2021.109870. PubMed 34686346.
Backbone
  Vector backbone: pcDNA3
  Vector type: Mammalian Expression
Growth in bacteria
  Bacterial resistance: Ampicillin, 100 μg/mL
  Growth temperature: 37°C
  Growth strain: DH5alpha
  Copy number: High Copy
Gene/Insert
  Gene/Insert name: DUSP6
  Species: H. sapiens (human)
  Entrez Gene: DUSP6 (a.k.a. HH19, MKP3, PYST1)
  Cloning method: Restriction Enzyme; 5′ cloning site Unknown (unknown if destroyed)
Terms and licenses: Academic/Nonprofit Terms; Industry Terms: Not Available to Industry
How to cite: pcDNA HA DUSP6 was a gift from Michele Pagano (Addgene plasmid # 236430 ; http://n2t.net/addgene:236430 ; RRID:Addgene_236430)
