[The description below was written by a language model from this plasmid's Addgene catalogue record and pLannotate feature annotations shown in this document.]
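Description:
pcDNA HA DUSP6 is a mammalian expression plasmid built on the pcDNA3 backbone that carries human DUSP6 (also known as MKP3 or PYST1), a dual-specificity phosphatase that inactivates MAP kinases with a preference for the ERK family. In the sequenced 6,560 nt record, the DUSP6 coding sequence sits downstream of the human cytomegalovirus immediate-early enhancer and promoter and is followed by the bovine growth hormone polyadenylation signal. This arrangement gives strong constitutive expression in transfected mammalian cells. Immediately upstream of and contiguous with the DUSP6 open reading frame is a short 27 nt match to an HA epitope annotation, consistent with a single N-terminal HA tag rather than a full triple repeat, which allows detection or immunoprecipitation with anti-HA antibodies. T7 and SP6 phage promoters flank the insert and can serve for in vitro transcription or as sequencing primer sites. The cloning sites used are not recorded.

The plasmid is propagated in E. coli through a high-copy ColE1/pUC-type origin with ampicillin selection from the β-lactamase gene, and an f1 origin is also present for single-stranded DNA production. For mammalian selection, an SV40 early promoter drives the neomycin phosphotransferase gene, terminated by the SV40 polyadenylation signal, so stable lines can be selected with G418. Several small annotated fragments (ble, lacI, bom and a truncated HIV-1 LTR) are probably backbone remnants or short similarity matches rather than functional elements. The associated publication concerns FBXO31-mediated degradation of DUSP6 and its effects on ERK and PI3K-AKT signalling in prostate tumorigenesis. That suggests the construct is used to express tagged DUSP6 for protein stability, interaction and signalling studies.
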