Features (pLannotate 1.2.2; 22 found; start..end, strand, type, name):
    800..958     +  CDS            ble (fragment): BLE_KLEPN - Experimental evidence at protein level: Swiss-Prot protein existence level 1. Binding protein with a strong affinity to the bleomycin family of antibiotics. Binds to CL990; an antimitotic-antibiotic compound. From Klebsiella pneumoniae.
    953..1074    +  polyA_signal   SV40 poly(A) signal: SV40 polyadenylation signal
   1147..1163    -  protein_bind   lac operator: The lac repressor binds to the lac operator to inhibit transcription in E. coli. This inhibition can be relieved by adding lactose or isopropyl-β-D-thiogalactopyranoside (IPTG). lac repressor encoded by lacI
   1171..1201    -  promoter       lac promoter: promoter for the E. coli lac operon
   1216..1237    -  protein_bind   CAP binding site: CAP binding activates transcription in the presence of cAMP. E. coli catabolite activator protein
   1250..1342    -  CDS            lacI (fragment): lac repressor; lacI; The lac repressor binds to the lac operator to inhibit transcription in E. coli. This inhibition can be relieved by adding lactose or isopropyl-β-D-thiogalactopyranoside (IPTG).
   1525..2113    -  rep_origin     ori: high-copy-number ColE1/pMB1/pBR322/pUC origin of replication
   2284..3144    -  CDS            AmpR: β-lactamase; bla; confers resistance to ampicillin, carbenicillin, and related antibiotics
   3145..3249    -  promoter       AmpR promoter: bla
   3308..3360    -  misc_feature   bom (fragment): basis of mobility region from pBR322
   3515..3894    +  enhancer       CMV enhancer: human cytomegalovirus immediate early enhancer
   3895..4098    +  promoter       CMV promoter: human cytomegalovirus (CMV) immediate early promoter
   4094..4127    +  LTR            5' LTR (truncated) (fragment): truncated 5' long terminal repeat (LTR) from HIV-1
   4143..4161    +  promoter       T7 promoter: promoter for bacteriophage T7 RNA polymerase
   4196..4222    +  CDS            3xHA (fragment): three tandem HA epitope tags
   4223..5362    +  CDS            DUSP6: DUS6_HUMAN - Also known as MKP3, PYST1. Experimental evidence at protein level: Swiss-Prot protein existence level 1. Inactivates MAP kinases. Has a specificity for the ERK family (PubMed:9858808). Plays an important role in alleviating chronic postoperative pain. Necessary for the normal dephosphorylation of the long-lasting phosphorylated forms of spinal MAPK1/3 and MAP kinase p38 induced by peripheral surgery, which drives the resolution of acute postoperative allodynia (By similarity). Also important for dephosphorylation of MAPK1/3 in local wound tissue, which further contributes to resol
   5393..5411    -  promoter       SP6 promoter: promoter for bacteriophage SP6 RNA polymerase
   5437..5661    +  polyA_signal   bGH poly(A) signal: bovine growth hormone polyadenylation signal
   5665..5686    +  promoter       SV40 promoter (fragment): SV40 enhancer and early promoter
   5707..6135    +  rep_origin     f1 ori (sequence partly withheld): f1 bacteriophage origin of replication; arrow indicates direction of (+) strand synthesis
   6149..6478    +  promoter       SV40 promoter: SV40 enhancer and early promoter
   6545..776     +  CDS            neo (across the origin): KKA2_KLEPN - Also known as kan, nptII. Experimental evidence at protein level: Swiss-Prot protein existence level 1. Resistance to kanamycin, neomycin, paromomycin, ribostamycin, butirosin and gentamicin B. From Klebsiella pneumoniae.
>Addgene plasmid #236430 | pcDNA HA DUSP6 | addgene full sequence | sequence record 473620 | Addgene NGS Result
GATTGCACGCAGGTTCTCCGGCCGCTTGGGTGGAGAGGCTATTCGGCTATGACTGGGCACAACAGACAAT
CGGCTGCTCTGATGCCGCCGTGTTCCGGCTGTCAGCGCAGGGGCGCCCGGTTCTTTTTGTCAAGACCGAC
CTGTCCGGTGCCCTGAATGAACTGCAGGACGAGGCAGCGCGGCTATCGTGGCTGGCCACGACGGGCGTTC
CTTGCGCAGCTGTGCTCGACGTTGTCACTGAAGCGGGAAGGGACTGGCTGCTATTGGGCGAAGTGCCGGG
GCAGGATCTCCTGTCATCTCACCTTGCTCCTGCCGAGAAAGTATCCATCATGGCTGATGCAATGCGGCGG
CTGCATACGCTTGATCCGGCTACCTGCCCATTCGACCACCAAGCGAAACATCGCATCGAGCGAGCACGTA
CTCGGATGGAAGCCGGTCTTGTCGATCAGGATGATCTGGACGAAGAGCATCAGGGGCTCGCGCCAGCCGA
ACTGTTCGCCAGGCTCAAGGCGCGCATGCCCGACGGCGAGGATCTCGTCGTGACCCATGGCGATGCCTGC
TTGCCGAATATCATGGTGGAAAATGGCCGCTTTTCTGGATTCATCGACTGTGGCCGGCTGGGTGTGGCGG
ACCGCTATCAGGACATAGCGTTGGCTACCCGTGATATTGCTGAAGAGCTTGGCGGCGAATGGGCTGACCG
CTTCCTCGTGCTTTACGGTATCGCCGCTCCCGATTCGCAGCGCATCGCCTTCTATCGCCTTCTTGACGAG
TTCTTCTGAGCGGGACTCTGGGGTTCGAAATGACCGACCAAGCGACGCCCAACCTGCCATCACGAGATTT
CGATTCCACCGCCGCCTTCTATGAAAGGTTGGGCTTCGGAATCGTTTTCCGGGACGCCGGCTGGATGATC
CTCCAGCGCGGGGATCTCATGCTGGAGTTCTTCGCCCACCCCAACTTGTTTATTGCAGCTTATAATGGTT
ACAAATAAAGCAATAGCATCACAAATTTCACAAATAAAGCATTTTTTTCACTGCATTCTAGTTGTGGTTT
GTCCAAACTCATCAATGTATCTTATCATGTCTGTATACCGTCGACCTCTAGCTAGAGCTTGGCGTAATCA
TGGTCATAGCTGTTTCCTGTGTGAAATTGTTATCCGCTCACAATTCCACACAACATACGAGCCGGAAGCA
TAAAGTGTAAAGCCTGGGGTGCCTAATGAGTGAGCTAACTCACATTAATTGCGTTGCGCTCACTGCCCGC
TTTCCAGTCGGGAAACCTGTCGTGCCAGCTGCATTAATGAATCGGCCAACGCGCGGGGAGAGGCGGTTTG
CGTATTGGGCGCTCTTCCGCTTCCTCGCTCACTGACTCGCTGCGCTCGGTCGTTCGGCTGCGGCGAGCGG
TATCAGCTCACTCAAAGGCGGTAATACGGTTATCCACAGAATCAGGGGATAACGCAGGAAAGAACATGTG
AGCAAAAGGCCAGCAAAAGGCCAGGAACCGTAAAAAGGCCGCGTTGCTGGCGTTTTTCCATAGGCTCCGC
CCCCCTGACGAGCATCACAAAAATCGACGCTCAAGTCAGAGGTGGCGAAACCCGACAGGACTATAAAGAT
ACCAGGCGTTTCCCCCTGGAAGCTCCCTCGTGCGCTCTCCTGTTCCGACCCTGCCGCTTACCGGATACCT
GTCCGCCTTTCTCCCTTCGGGAAGCGTGGCGCTTTCTCATAGCTCACGCTGTAGGTATCTCAGTTCGGTG
TAGGTCGTTCGCTCCAAGCTGGGCTGTGTGCACGAACCCCCCGTTCAGCCCGACCGCTGCGCCTTATCCG
GTAACTATCGTCTTGAGTCCAACCCGGTAAGACACGACTTATCGCCACTGGCAGCAGCCACTGGTAACAG
GATTAGCAGAGCGAGGTATGTAGGCGGTGCTACAGAGTTCTTGAAGTGGTGGCCTAACTACGGCTACACT
AGAAGAACAGTATTTGGTATCTGCGCTCTGCTGAAGCCAGTTACCTTCGGAAAAAGAGTTGGTAGCTCTT
GATCCGGCAAACAAACCACCGCTGGTAGCGGTGGTTTTTTTGTTTGCAAGCAGCAGATTACGCGCAGAAA
AAAAGGATCTCAAGAAGATCCTTTGATCTTTTCTACGGGGTCTGACGCTCAGTGGAACGAAAACTCACGT
TAAGGGATTTTGGTCATGAGATTATCAAAAAGGATCTTCACCTAGATCCTTTTAAATTAAAAATGAAGTT
TTAAATCAATCTAAAGTATATATGAGTAAACTTGGTCTGACAGTTACCAATGCTTAATCAGTGAGGCACC
TATCTCAGCGATCTGTCTATTTCGTTCATCCATAGTTGCCTGACTCCCCGTCGTGTAGATAACTACGATA
CGGGAGGGCTTACCATCTGGCCCCAGTGCTGCAATGATACCGCGAGACCCACGCTCACCGGCTCCAGATT
TATCAGCAATAAACCAGCCAGCCGGAAGGGCCGAGCGCAGAAGTGGTCCTGCAACTTTATCCGCCTCCAT
CCAGTCTATTAATTGTTGCCGGGAAGCTAGAGTAAGTAGTTCGCCAGTTAATAGTTTGCGCAACGTTGTT
GCCATTGCTACAGGCATCGTGGTGTCACGCTCGTCGTTTGGTATGGCTTCATTCAGCTCCGGTTCCCAAC
GATCAAGGCGAGTTACATGATCCCCCATGTTGTGCAAAAAAGCGGTTAGCTCCTTCGGTCCTCCGATCGT
TGTCAGAAGTAAGTTGGCCGCAGTGTTATCACTCATGGTTATGGCAGCACTGCATAATTCTCTTACTGTC
ATGCCATCCGTAAGATGCTTTTCTGTGACTGGTGAGTACTCAACCAAGTCATTCTGAGAATAGTGTATGC
GGCGACCGAGTTGCTCTTGCCCGGCGTCAATACGGGATAATACCGCGCCACATAGCAGAACTTTAAAAGT
GCTCATCATTGGAAAACGTTCTTCGGGGCGAAAACTCTCAAGGATCTTACCGCTGTTGAGATCCAGTTCG
ATGTAACCCACTCGTGCACCCAACTGATCTTCAGCATCTTTTACTTTCACCAGCGTTTCTGGGTGAGCAA
AAACAGGAAGGCAAAATGCCGCAAAAAAGGGAATAAGGGCGACACGGAAATGTTGAATACTCATACTCTT
CCTTTTTCAATATTATTGAAGCATTTATCAGGGTTATTGTCTCATGAGCGGATACATATTTGAATGTATT
TAGAAAAATAAACAAATAGGGGTTCCGCGCACATTTCCCCGAAAAGTGCCACCTGACGTCGACGGATCGG
GAGATCTCCCGATCCCCTATGGTGCACTCTCAGTACAATCTGCTCTGATGCCGCATAGTTAAGCCAGTAT
CTGCTCCCTGCTTGTGTGTTGGAGGTCGCTGAGTAGTGCGCGAGCAAAATTTAAGCTACAACAAGGCAAG
GCTTGACCGACAATTGCATGAAGAATCTGCTTAGGGTTAGGCGTTTTGCGCTGCTTCGCGATGTACGGGC
CAGATATACGCGTTGACATTGATTATTGACTAGTTATTAATAGTAATCAATTACGGGGTCATTAGTTCAT
AGCCCATATATGGAGTTCCGCGTTACATAACTTACGGTAAATGGCCCGCCTGGCTGACCGCCCAACGACC
CCCGCCCATTGACGTCAATAATGACGTATGTTCCCATAGTAACGCCAATAGGGACTTTCCATTGACGTCA
ATGGGTGGAGTATTTACGGTAAACTGCCCACTTGGCAGTACATCAAGTGTATCATATGCCAAGTACGCCC
CCTATTGACGTCAATGACGGTAAATGGCCCGCCTGGCATTATGCCCAGTACATGACCTTATGGGACTTTC
CTACTTGGCAGTACATCTACGTATTAGTCATCGCTATTACCATGGTGATGCGGTTTTGGCAGTACATCAA
TGGGCGTGGATAGCGGTTTGACTCACGGGGATTTCCAAGTCTCCACCCCATTGACGTCAATGGGAGTTTG
TTTTGGCACCAAAATCAACGGGACTTTCCAAAATGTCGTAACAACTCCGCCCCATTGACGCAAATGGGCG
GTAGGCGTGTACGGTGGGAGGTCTATATAAGCAGAGCTCTCTGGCTAACTAGAGAACCCACTGCTTACTG
GCTTATCGAAATTAATACGACTCACTATAGGGAGACCCAAGCTTGGTACCGAGCTCGGATCCATGTACCC
ATACGATGTTCCAGATTACGCTATAGATACGCTCAGACCCGTGCCCTTCGCGTCGGAAATGGCGATCAGC
AAGACGGTGGCGTGGCTCAACGAGCAGCTGGAGCTGGGCAACGAGCGGCTGCTGCTGATGGACTGCCGGC
CGCAGGAGCTATACGAGTCGTCGCACATCGAGTCGGCCATCAACGTGGCCATCCCGGGCATCATGCTGCG
GCGCCTGCAGAAGGGTAACCTGCCGGTGCGCGCGCTCTTCACGCGCGGCGAGGACCGGGACCGCTTCACC
CGGCGCTGTGGCACCGACACAGTGGTGCTCTACGACGAGAGCAGCAGCGACTGGAACGAGAATACGGGCG
GCGAGTCGTTGCTCGGGCTGCTGCTCAAGAAGCTCAAGGACGAGGGCTGCCGGGCGTTCTACCTGGAAGG
TGGCTTCAGTAAGTTCCAAGCCGAGTTCTCCCTGCATTGCGAGACCAATCTAGACGGCTCGTGTAGCAGC
AGCTCGCCGCCGTTGCCAGTGCTGGGGCTCGGGGGCCTGCGGATCAGCTCTGACTCTTCCTCGGACATCG
AGTCTGACCTTGACCGAGACCCCAATAGTGCAACAGACTCGGATGGTAGTCCGCTGTCCAACAGCCAGCC
TTCCTTCCCAGTGGAGATCTTGCCCTTCCTCTACTTGGGCTGTGCCAAAGACTCCACCAACTTGGACGTG
TTGGAGGAATTCGGCATCAAGTACATCTTGAACGTCACCCCCAATTTGCCGAATCTCTTTGAGAACGCAG
GAGAGTTTAAATACAAGCAAATCCCCATCTCGGATCACTGGAGCCAAAACCTGTCCCAGTTTTTCCCTGA
GGCCATTTCTTTCATAGATGAAGCCCGGGGCAAGAACTGTGGTGTCTTGGTACATTGCTTGGCTGGCATT
AGCCGCTCAGTCACTGTGACTGTGGCTTACCTTATGCAGAAGCTCAATCTGTCGATGAACGATGCCTATG
ACATTGTCAAAATGAAAAAATCCAACATATCCCCTAACTTCAACTTCATGGGTCAGCTGCTGGACTTCGA
GAGGACGCTGGGACTCAGCAGCCCATGTGACAACAGGGTTCCAGCACAGCAGCTGTATTTTACCACCCCT
TCCAACCAGAATGTATACCAGGTGGACTCTCTGCAATCTACGTGACTCGAGCATGCATCTAGAGGGCCCT
ATTCTATAGTGTCACCTAAATGCTAGAGCTCGCTGATCAGCCTCGACTGTGCCTTCTAGTTGCCAGCCAT
CTGTTGTTTGCCCCTCCCCCGTGCCTTCCTTGACCCTGGAAGGTGCCACTCCCACTGTCCTTTCCTAATA
AAATGAGGAAATTGCATCGCATTGTCTGAGTAGGTGTCATTCTATTCTGGGGGGTGGGGTGGGGCAGGAC
AGCAAGGGGGAGGATTGGGAAGACAATAGCAGGCATGCTGGGGATGCGGTGGGCTCTATGGCTTCTGAGG
CGGAAAGAACCAGCTGGGGCTCTAGGGGGTATCCCC
[124 nt withheld, positions 5707-5830]
C
[91 nt withheld, positions 5832-5922]
A
[49 nt withheld, positions 5924-5972]
CCTTTGACGTTGGAGTCCACGTTCTTT
[37 nt withheld, positions 6000-6036]
ACCCTATCTCGGTCTATTCTTTTGATTTATAAGGGATTTTGCCGATTTCGGCCTATTGGTTAAAAAATGA
GCTGATTTAACAAAAATTTAACGCGAATTAATTCTGTGGAATGTGTGTCAGTTAGGGTGTGGAAAGTCCC
CAGGCTCCCCAGCAGGCAGAAGTATGCAAAGCATGCATCTCAATTAGTCAGCAACCAGGTGTGGAAAGTC
CCCAGGCTCCCCAGCAGGCAGAAGTATGCAAAGCATGCATCTCAATTAGTCAGCAACCATAGTCCCGCCC
CTAACTCCGCCCATCCCGCCCCTAACTCCGCCCAGTTCCGCCCATTCTCCGCCCCATGGCTGACTAATTT
TTTTTATTTATGCAGAGGCCGAGGCCGCCTCTGCCTCTGAGCTATTCCAGAAGTAGTGAGGAGGCTTTTT
TGGAGGCCTAGGCTTTTGCAAAAAGCTCCCGGGAGCTTGTATATCCATTTTCGGATCTGATCAAGAGACA
GGATGAGGATCGTTTCGCATGATTGAACAAGATG
